Addgene plasmid #144627: TFORF3151
Purpose: Lentiviral vector for overexpressing transcription factor ORFs with unique 24-bp barcodes. Barcodes facilitate identification of transcription factors in pooled screens.
Depositing lab: Feng Zhang. Depositing organization: Broad Institute. Publication: A transcription factor atlas of directed differentiation. Joung J, Ma S, Tay T, Geiger-Schuller KR, Kirchgatterer PC, Verdine VK, Guo B, Arias-Garcia MA, Allen WE, Singh A, Kuksenko O, Abudayyeh OO, Gootenberg JS, Fu Z, Macrae RK, Buenrostro JD, Regev A, Zhang F. Cell. 2023 Jan 5;186(1):209-229.e26. doi: 10.1016/j.cell.2022.11.026. PubMed 36608654.
Backbone
  Vector backbone: pLX_TRC317
  Backbone manufacturer: Broad Institute Genetic Perturbation Platform
  Backbone size w/o insert (bp): 8264
  Vector type: Mammalian Expression, Lentiviral
  Selectable markers: Puromycin
Growth in bacteria
  Bacterial resistance: Ampicillin, 100 μg/mL
  Growth temperature: 37°C
  Growth strain: NEB Stable
  Copy number: High Copy
Gene/Insert
  Gene/Insert name: ZNF230
  Species: H. sapiens (human)
  Insert size (bp): 1631
  Entrez Gene: ZNF230 (a.k.a. FDZF2)
  Promoter: EF1a
  Tag / fusion protein: V5 (C terminal on insert)
  Cloning method: Gateway Cloning
  Sequencing primers: 5′ GGGTGGAGACTGAAGTTAGGCCAG; 3′ CACATAGCGTAAAAGGAGCAACATAG
Resource information
  A portion of this plasmid was derived from a plasmid made by: Broad Institute Genetic Perturbation Platform
Terms and licenses: Academic/Nonprofit Terms; Industry Terms: Not Available to Industry
Depositor comments: NM_006300.3 Please test multiple small colonies in case of plasmid recombination. To make this collection available in a timely manner, a portion of this collection was not fully sequenced by Addgene. If an Addgene verified full plasmid sequence is not available, please contact us prior to placing an order to request the full sequence.
How to cite: TFORF3151 was a gift from Feng Zhang (Addgene plasmid # 144627 ; http://n2t.net/addgene:144627 ; RRID:Addgene_144627)
