[The description below was written by a language model from this plasmid's Addgene catalogue record and pLannotate feature annotations shown in this document.]
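Description:
TFORF3151 is a third-generation-style, self-inactivating lentiviral expression plasmid built on the pLX_TRC317 backbone and carrying the human zinc-finger gene ZNF230 (also known as FDZF2). It belongs to a barcoded transcription factor ORF collection. The ORF was introduced by Gateway cloning and sits between attB1 and attB2 remnants downstream of the strong constitutive EF-1α promoter, reading in frame into a C-terminal V5 epitope tag for detection. The automated annotation matches only the first part of the region between the att sites to ZNF230, although the recorded insert size is consistent with the full interval. According to the record, each construct in the collection also carries a unique 24-bp barcode. The barcode is not annotated in the feature table, so its position is not stated. A WPRE follows the expression cassette to enhance transcript stability and expression.

The viral framework comprises an RSV promoter-driven truncated 5' LTR, the HIV-1 Ψ packaging signal with a gag fragment, the RRE for Rev-dependent export, a cPPT/CTS, and a ΔU3 3' LTR followed by an SV40 poly(A) signal. Within the provirus, upstream of the EF-1α cassette, an SV40 early promoter drives puromycin N-acetyltransferase for selection of transduced mammalian cells. In bacteria the plasmid is maintained at high copy through a ColE1/pUC-type origin with ampicillin resistance, and an f1 origin is also present. The depositor notes a risk of recombination during propagation.

The construct is intended for overexpressing ZNF230 in mammalian cells. It can be used alone or as part of pooled screens, where barcode readout identifies which transcription factor each cell received, as in directed differentiation studies.
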