Features (pLannotate 1.2.2; 34 found; start..end, strand, type, name):
      1..1179    +  promoter       EF-1α promoter: strong constitutive promoter for human elongation factor EF-1α
   1200..1217    +  protein_bind   attB1 (fragment): mutant version of attB; core recombination site for the Gateway® BP reaction BP Clonase™
   1226..1708    +  CDS            ZNF230 (fragment): ZN230_HUMAN - Also known as FDZF2. Experimental evidence at protein level: Swiss-Prot protein existence level 1. May be involved in transcriptional regulation. From Homo sapiens (Human).
   2655..2672    -  protein_bind   attB2 (fragment): mutant version of attB; core recombination site for the Gateway® BP reaction BP Clonase™
   2681..2722    +  CDS            V5 tag: epitope tag from simian virus 5
   2738..2791    +  promoter       U6 promoter (fragment): RNA polymerase III promoter for human U6 snRNA
   2833..3421    +  misc_feature   WPRE: woodchuck hepatitis virus posttranscriptional regulatory element
   3472..3491    +  misc_feature   cPPT/CTS (fragment): central polypurine tract and central termination sequence of HIV-1
   3493..3726    +  LTR            3' LTR (ΔU3): self-inactivating 3' long terminal repeat (LTR) from HIV-1
   3804..3925    +  polyA_signal   SV40 poly(A) signal: SV40 polyadenylation signal
   3965..4100    +  rep_origin     SV40 ori: SV40 origin of replication
   4121..4139    -  promoter       T7 promoter: promoter for bacteriophage T7 RNA polymerase
   4147..4302    +  CDS            lacZα (fragment): LacZα fragment of β-galactosidase; lacZ fragment
   4307..4735    +  rep_origin     f1 ori (sequence partly withheld): f1 bacteriophage origin of replication; arrow indicates direction of (+) strand synthesis
   4788..4892    +  promoter       AmpR promoter: bla
   4893..5753    +  CDS            AmpR: β-lactamase; bla; confers resistance to ampicillin, carbenicillin, and related antibiotics
   5924..6512    +  rep_origin     ori: high-copy-number ColE1/pMB1/pBR322/pUC origin of replication
   6695..6787    +  CDS            lacI (fragment): lac repressor; lacI; The lac repressor binds to the lac operator to inhibit transcription in E. coli. This inhibition can be relieved by adding lactose or isopropyl-β-D-thiogalactopyranoside (IPTG).
   6800..6821    +  protein_bind   CAP binding site: CAP binding activates transcription in the presence of cAMP. E. coli catabolite activator protein
   6836..6866    +  promoter       lac promoter: promoter for the E. coli lac operon
   6874..6890    +  protein_bind   lac operator: The lac repressor binds to the lac operator to inhibit transcription in E. coli. This inhibition can be relieved by adding lactose or isopropyl-β-D-thiogalactopyranoside (IPTG). lac repressor encoded by lacI
   6935..6953    +  promoter       T3 promoter: promoter for bacteriophage T3 RNA polymerase
   6981..7207    +  promoter       RSV promoter: Rous sarcoma virus enhancer/promoter
   7208..7388    +  LTR            5' LTR (truncated): truncated 5' long terminal repeat (LTR) from HIV-1
   7435..7560    +  misc_feature   HIV-1 Ψ: packaging signal of human immunodeficiency virus type 1
   7544..7907    +  CDS            HIV-1 gag (fragment): gag protein from human immunodeficiency virus 1; gag
   8053..8286    +  misc_feature   RRE: The Rev response element (RRE) of HIV-1 allows for Rev-dependent mRNA export from the nucleus to the cytoplasm.
   8663..8689    +  CDS            Rev (fragment): human immunodeficiency virus 1 (HIV-1) Rev protein; rev; enhances nuclear export of unspliced and incompletely spliced viral mRNAs
   8696..8719    +  promoter       SV40 promoter (fragment): SV40 early promoter
   8720..8791    +  promoter       SV40 promoter (fragment): SV40 enhancer and early promoter
   8815..8950    +  rep_origin     SV40 ori: SV40 origin of replication
   8996..9592    +  CDS            PuroR (fragment): puromycin N-acetyltransferase; pac from Streptomyces; confers resistance to puromycin
   9641..9758    +  misc_feature   cPPT/CTS: central polypurine tract and central termination sequence of HIV-1
   9823..9889    +  CDS            small t antigen (fragment): SV40 (simian virus 40) small t antigen
>Addgene plasmid #144627 | TFORF3151 | addgene full sequence | sequence record 347669 | Addgene NGS Result
GGCTCCGGTGCCCGTCAGTGGGCAGAGCGCACATCGCCCACAGTCCCCGAGAAGTTGGGGGGAGGGGTCG
GCAATTGAACCGGTGCCTAGAGAAGGTGGCGCGGGGTAAACTGGGAAAGTGATGTCGTGTACTGGCTCCG
CCTTTTTCCCGAGGGTGGGGGAGAACCGTATATAAGTGCAGTAGTCGCCGTGAACGTTCTTTTTCGCAAC
GGGTTTGCCGCCAGAACACAGGTAAGTGCCGTGTGTGGTTCCCGCGGGCCTGGCCTCTTTACGGGTTATG
GCCCTTGCGTGCCTTGAATTACTTCCACCTGGCTGCAGTACGTGATTCTTGATCCCGAGCTTCGGGTTGG
AAGTGGGTGGGAGAGTTCGAGGCCTTGCGCTTAAGGAGCCCCTTCGCCTCGTGCTTGAGTTGAGGCCTGG
CCTGGGCGCTGGGGCCGCCGCGTGCGAATCTGGTGGCACCTTCGCGCCTGTCTCGCTGCTTTCGATAAGT
CTCTAGCCATTTAAAATTTTTGATGACCTGCTGCGACGCTTTTTTTCTGGCAAGATAGTCTTGTAAATGC
GGGCCAAGATCTGCACACTGGTATTTCGGTTTTTGGGGCCGCGGGCGGCGACGGGGCCCGTGCGTCCCAG
CGCACATGTTCGGCGAGGCGGGGCCTGCGAGCGCGGCCACCGAGAATCGGACGGGGGTAGTCTCAAGCTG
GCCGGCCTGCTCTGGTGCCTGGCCTCGCGCCGCCGTGTATCGCCCCGCCCTGGGCGGCAAGGCTGGCCCG
GTCGGCACCAGTTGCGTGAGCGGAAAGATGGCCGCTTCCCGGCCCTGCTGCAGGGAGCTCAAAATGGAGG
ACGCGGCGCTCGGGAGAGCGGGCGGGTGAGTCACCCACACAAAGGAAAAGGGCCTTTCCGTCCTCAGCCG
TCGCTTCATGTGACTCCACGGAGTACCGGGCGCCGTCCAGGCACCTCGATTAGTTCTCGAGCTTTTGGAG
TACGTCGTCTTTAGGTTGGGGGGAGGGGTTTTATGCGATGGAGTTTCCCCACACTGAGTGGGTGGAGACT
GAAGTTAGGCCAGCTTGGCACTTGATGTAATTCTCCTTGGAATTTGCCCTTTTTGAGTTTGGATCTTGGT
TCATTCTCAAGCCTCAGACAGTGGTTCAAAGTTTTTTTCTTCCATTTCAGGTGTCGTGAGGCTAGCATCG
ATTGATCAACAAGTTTGTACAAAAAAGTTGGCACCATGACCACATTCAAGGAGGCAGTGACCTTCAAGGA
TGTGGCTGTGTTCTTCACTGAGGAGGAACTGGGGCTACTGGACCCTGCCCAGAGGAAGCTGTACCAAGAC
GTGATGCTTGAGAACTTCACGAACCTGCTGTCAGTGGGGCATCAACCATTCCACCCTTTCCACTTCCTAA
GGGAAGAAAAGTTTTGGATGATGGAGACAGCAACCCAAAGAGAAGGAAATTCAGGCGGCAAGACTATTGC
GGAAGCAGGACCACATGAAGACTGCCCTTGCCAGCAAATCTGGGAACAAACTGCAAGTGACTTAACCCAG
TCTCAAGACTCCATCATAAATAATTCTCACTTCTTTGAACAAGGTGATGTCCCCTCCCAGGTTGAGGCAG
GACTATCTATAATTCATACAGGACAGAAACCTTCACAGAATGGGAAGTGTAAACAGTCCTTCAGTGATGT
TGCCATCTTTGATCCTCCTCAGCAGTTCCACTCAGGAGAGAAGTCTCATACATGCAATGAGTGTGGAAAA
AGCTTCTGTTACATCTCAGCTCTTCGTATTCACCAGAGAGTTCACTTGAGAGAGAAACTCTCTAAGTGTG
ACATGCGTGGTAAGGAATTCAGTCAGAGCTCATGTCTGCAAACTCGTGAGAGAGTCCACACTGGAGAGAA
ACCATTCAAATGTGAGCAATGTGGGAAAGGCTTCAGATGTAGAGCGATACTTCAAGTTCACTGCAAATTA
CACACAGGAGAGAAACCTTATATTTGTGAGAAATGTGGGAGGGCCTTCATTCACGATTTCCAGCTTCAGA
AACATCAGATAATTCATACTGGGGAGAAGCCGTTCAAATGTGAAATATGTGGTAAGAGCTTCTGCCTTAG
GTCAAGTCTTAATAGGCATTGCATGGTCCACACAGCAGAGAAACTGTACAAATCTGAGGAGTGTGGAAAA
GGCTTCACTGATAGCCTAGATTTGCATAAGCATCAGATAATTCACACAGGACAGAAACCGTACAATTGTA
AAGAATGTGGGAAGAGCTTCAGATGGTCCTCATATCTTTTGATCCATCAGCGAATCCACAGTGGAGAAAA
ACCATACAGATGTGAGGAGTGTGGGAAGGGCTACATTAGTAAGTCAGGTCTTAACTTGCACCAGAGGGTC
CATACTGGAGAGAGACCTTATAATTGTAAGGAATGTGGGAAGAGCTTTAGCCGGGCTTCAAGTATTTTGA
ATCATAAGAAACTCCACTGCCGGAAAAAACCCTTCAAATGTGAGGATTGTGGAAAGAGGCTTGTACACCG
GTCTTTCTGTAAAGACCAACAAGGAGACCACAATGGAGAAAACTCATCCAAATGTGAGGACTGTGGGAAG
CGCTACAAGAGGCGCTTGAATCTGGATATAATTTTATCATTATTTTTAAATGATATGTTGCCAACTTTCT
TGTACAAAGTGGTTGATATCGGTAAGCCTATCCCTAACCCTCTCCTCGGTCTCGATTCTACGTAGTAATG
AACTAGTCCGTAACTTGAAAGTATTTCGATTTCTTGGCTTTATATATCTTGTGGAAAGGACGACTGCGAA
GACGGCAACATCAGATAACGCGTTAAGTCGACAATCAACCTCTGGATTACAAAATTTGTGAAAGATTGAC
TGGTATTCTTAACTATGTTGCTCCTTTTACGCTATGTGGATACGCTGCTTTAATGCCTTTGTATCATGCT
ATTGCTTCCCGTATGGCTTTCATTTTCTCCTCCTTGTATAAATCCTGGTTGCTGTCTCTTTATGAGGAGT
TGTGGCCCGTTGTCAGGCAACGTGGCGTGGTGTGCACTGTGTTTGCTGACGCAACCCCCACTGGTTGGGG
CATTGCCACCACCTGTCAGCTCCTTTCCGGGACTTTCGCTTTCCCCCTCCCTATTGCCACGGCGGAACTC
ATCGCCGCCTGCCTTGCCCGCTGCTGGACAGGGGCTCGGCTGTTGGGCACTGACAATTCCGTGGTGTTGT
CGGGGAAATCATCGTCCTTTCCTTGGCTGCTCGCCTGTGTTGCCACCTGGATTCTGCGCGGGACGTCCTT
CTGCTACGTCCCTTCGGCCCTCAATCCAGCGGACCTTCCTTCCCGCGGCCTGCTGCCGGCTCTGCGGCCT
CTTCCGCGTCTTCGCCTTCGCCCTCAGACGAGTCGGATCTCCCTTTGGGCCGCCTCCCCGCGTCGACTTT
AAGACCAATGACTTACAAGGCAGCTGTAGATCTTAGCCACTTTTTAAAAGAAAAGGGGGGACTGGAAGGG
CTAATTCACTCCCAACGAAGACAAGATCTGCTTTTTGCTTGTACTGGGTCTCTCTGGTTAGACCAGATCT
GAGCCTGGGAGCTCTCTGGCTAACTAGGGAACCCACTGCTTAAGCCTCAATAAAGCTTGCCTTGAGTGCT
TCAAGTAGTGTGTGCCCGTCTGTTGTGTGACTCTGGTAACTAGAGATCCCTCAGACCCTTTTAGTCAGTG
TGGAAAATCTCTAGCAGTACGTATAGTAGTTCATGTCATCTTATTATTCAGTATTTATAACTTGCAAAGA
AATGAATATCAGAGAGTGAGAGGAACTTGTTTATTGCAGCTTATAATGGTTACAAATAAAGCAATAGCAT
CACAAATTTCACAAATAAAGCATTTTTTTCACTGCATTCTAGTTGTGGTTTGTCCAAACTCATCAATGTA
TCTTATCATGTCTGGCTCTAGCTATCCCGCCCCTAACTCCGCCCATCCCGCCCCTAACTCCGCCCAGTTC
CGCCCATTCTCCGCCCCATGGCTGACTAATTTTTTTTATTTATGCAGAGGCCGAGGCCGCCTCGGCCTCT
GAGCTATTCCAGAAGTAGTGAGGAGGCTTTTTTGGAGGCCTAGGGACGTACCCAATTCGCCCTATAGTGA
GTCGTATTACGCGCGCTCACTGGCCGTCGTTTTACAACGTCGTGACTGGGAAAACCCTGGCGTTACCCAA
CTTAATCGCCTTGCAGCACATCCCCCTTTCGCCAGCTGGCGTAATAGCGAAGAGGCCCGCACCGATCGCC
CTTCCCAACAGTTGCGCAGCCTGAATGGCGAATGGG
[124 nt withheld, positions 4307-4430]
C
[91 nt withheld, positions 4432-4522]
A
[49 nt withheld, positions 4524-4572]
CCTTTGACGTTGGAGTCCACGTTCTTT
[37 nt withheld, positions 4600-4636]
ACCCTATCTCGGTCTATTCTTTTGATTTATAAGGGATTTTGCCGATTTCGGCCTATTGGTTAAAAAATGA
GCTGATTTAACAAAAATTTAACGCGAATTTTAACAAAATATTAACGCTTACAATTTAGGTGGCACTTTTC
GGGGAAATGTGCGCGGAACCCCTATTTGTTTATTTTTCTAAATACATTCAAATATGTATCCGCTCATGAG
ACAATAACCCTGATAAATGCTTCAATAATATTGAAAAAGGAAGAGTATGAGTATTCAACATTTCCGTGTC
GCCCTTATTCCCTTTTTTGCGGCATTTTGCCTTCCTGTTTTTGCTCACCCAGAAACGCTGGTGAAAGTAA
AAGATGCTGAAGATCAGTTGGGTGCACGAGTGGGTTACATCGAACTGGATCTCAACAGCGGTAAGATCCT
TGAGAGTTTTCGCCCCGAAGAACGTTTTCCAATGATGAGCACTTTTAAAGTTCTGCTATGTGGCGCGGTA
TTATCCCGTATTGACGCCGGGCAAGAGCAACTCGGTCGCCGCATACACTATTCTCAGAATGACTTGGTTG
AGTACTCACCAGTCACAGAAAAGCATCTTACGGATGGCATGACAGTAAGAGAATTATGCAGTGCTGCCAT
AACCATGAGTGATAACACTGCGGCCAACTTACTTCTGACAACGATCGGAGGACCGAAGGAGCTAACCGCT
TTTTTGCACAACATGGGGGATCATGTAACTCGCCTTGATCGTTGGGAACCGGAGCTGAATGAAGCCATAC
CAAACGACGAGCGTGACACCACGATGCCTGTAGCAATGGCAACAACGTTGCGCAAACTATTAACTGGCGA
ACTACTTACTCTAGCTTCCCGGCAACAATTAATAGACTGGATGGAGGCGGATAAAGTTGCAGGACCACTT
CTGCGCTCGGCCCTTCCGGCTGGCTGGTTTATTGCTGATAAATCTGGAGCCGGTGAGCGTGGGTCTCGCG
GTATCATTGCAGCACTGGGGCCAGATGGTAAGCCCTCCCGTATCGTAGTTATCTACACGACGGGGAGTCA
GGCAACTATGGATGAACGAAATAGACAGATCGCTGAGATAGGTGCCTCACTGATTAAGCATTGGTAACTG
TCAGACCAAGTTTACTCATATATACTTTAGATTGATTTAAAACTTCATTTTTAATTTAAAAGGATCTAGG
TGAAGATCCTTTTTGATAATCTCATGACCAAAATCCCTTAACGTGAGTTTTCGTTCCACTGAGCGTCAGA
CCCCGTAGAAAAGATCAAAGGATCTTCTTGAGATCCTTTTTTTCTGCGCGTAATCTGCTGCTTGCAAACA
AAAAAACCACCGCTACCAGCGGTGGTTTGTTTGCCGGATCAAGAGCTACCAACTCTTTTTCCGAAGGTAA
CTGGCTTCAGCAGAGCGCAGATACCAAATACTGTTCTTCTAGTGTAGCCGTAGTTAGGCCACCACTTCAA
GAACTCTGTAGCACCGCCTACATACCTCGCTCTGCTAATCCTGTTACCAGTGGCTGCTGCCAGTGGCGAT
AAGTCGTGTCTTACCGGGTTGGACTCAAGACGATAGTTACCGGATAAGGCGCAGCGGTCGGGCTGAACGG
GGGGTTCGTGCACACAGCCCAGCTTGGAGCGAACGACCTACACCGAACTGAGATACCTACAGCGTGAGCT
ATGAGAAAGCGCCACGCTTCCCGAAGGGAGAAAGGCGGACAGGTATCCGGTAAGCGGCAGGGTCGGAACA
GGAGAGCGCACGAGGGAGCTTCCAGGGGGAAACGCCTGGTATCTTTATAGTCCTGTCGGGTTTCGCCACC
TCTGACTTGAGCGTCGATTTTTGTGATGCTCGTCAGGGGGGCGGAGCCTATGGAAAAACGCCAGCAACGC
GGCCTTTTTACGGTTCCTGGCCTTTTGCTGGCCTTTTGCTCACATGTTCTTTCCTGCGTTATCCCCTGAT
TCTGTGGATAACCGTATTACCGCCTTTGAGTGAGCTGATACCGCTCGCCGCAGCCGAACGACCGAGCGCA
GCGAGTCAGTGAGCGAGGAAGCGGAAGAGCGCCCAATACGCAAACCGCCTCTCCCCGCGCGTTGGCCGAT
TCATTAATGCAGCTGGCACGACAGGTTTCCCGACTGGAAAGCGGGCAGTGAGCGCAACGCAATTAATGTG
AGTTAGCTCACTCATTAGGCACCCCAGGCTTTACACTTTATGCTTCCGGCTCGTATGTTGTGTGGAATTG
TGAGCGGATAACAATTTCACACAGGAAACAGCTATGACCATGATTACGCCAAGCGCGCAATTAACCCTCA
CTAAAGGGAACAAAAGCTGGAGCTGCAAGCTTAATGTAGTCTTATGCAATACTCTTGTAGTCTTGCAACA
TGGTAACGATGAGTTAGCAACATGCCTTACAAGGAGAGAAAAAGCACCGTGCATGCCGATTGGTGGAAGT
AAGGTGGTACGATCGTGCCTTATTAGGAAGGCAACAGACGGGTCTGACATGGATTGGACGAACCACTGAA
TTGCCGCATTGCAGAGATATTGTATTTAAGTGCCTAGCTCGATACATAAACGGGTCTCTCTGGTTAGACC
AGATCTGAGCCTGGGAGCTCTCTGGCTAACTAGGGAACCCACTGCTTAAGCCTCAATAAAGCTTGCCTTG
AGTGCTTCAAGTAGTGTGTGCCCGTCTGTTGTGTGACTCTGGTAACTAGAGATCCCTCAGACCCTTTTAG
TCAGTGTGGAAAATCTCTAGCAGTGGCGCCCGAACAGGGACTTGAAAGCGAAAGGGAAACCAGAGGAGCT
CTCTCGACGCAGGACTCGGCTTGCTGAAGCGCGCACGGCAAGAGGCGAGGGGCGGCGACTGGTGAGTACG
CCAAAAATTTTGACTAGCGGAGGCTAGAAGGAGAGAGATGGGTGCGAGAGCGTCAGTATTAAGCGGGGGA
GAATTAGATCGCGATGGGAAAAAATTCGGTTAAGGCCAGGGGGAAAGAAAAAATATAAATTAAAACATAT
AGTATGGGCAAGCAGGGAGCTAGAACGATTCGCAGTTAATCCTGGCCTGTTAGAAACATCAGAAGGCTGT
AGACAAATACTGGGACAGCTACAACCATCCCTTCAGACAGGATCAGAAGAACTTAGATCATTATATAATA
CAGTAGCAACCCTCTATTGTGTGCATCAAAGGATAGAGATAAAAGACACCAAGGAAGCTTTAGACAAGAT
AGAGGAAGAGCAAAACAAAAGTAAGACCACCGCACAGCAAGCGGCCGCTGATCTTCAGACCTGGAGGAGG
AGATATGAGGGACAATTGGAGAAGTGAATTATATAAATATAAAGTAGTAAAAATTGAACCATTAGGAGTA
GCACCCACCAAGGCAAAGAGAAGAGTGGTGCAGAGAGAAAAAAGAGCAGTGGGAATAGGAGCTTTGTTCC
TTGGGTTCTTGGGAGCAGCAGGAAGCACTATGGGCGCAGCGTCAATGACGCTGACGGTACAGGCCAGACA
ATTATTGTCTGGTATAGTGCAGCAGCAGAACAATTTGCTGAGGGCTATTGAGGCGCAACAGCATCTGTTG
CAACTCACAGTCTGGGGCATCAAGCAGCTCCAGGCAAGAATCCTGGCTGTGGAAAGATACCTAAAGGATC
AACAGCTCCTGGGGATTTGGGGTTGCTCTGGAAAACTCATTTGCACCACTGCTGTGCCTTGGAATGCTAG
TTGGAGTAATAAATCTCTGGAACAGATTTGGAATCACACGACCTGGATGGAGTGGGACAGAGAAATTAAC
AATTACACAAGCTTAATACACTCCTTAATTGAAGAATCGCAAAACCAGCAAGAAAAGAATGAACAAGAAT
TATTGGAATTAGATAAATGGGCAAGTTTGTGGAATTGGTTTAACATAACAAATTGGCTGTGGTATATAAA
ATTATTCATAATGATAGTAGGAGGCTTGGTAGGTTTAAGAATAGTTTTTGCTGTACTTTCTATAGTGAAT
AGAGTTAGGCAGGGATATTCACCATTATCGTTTCAGACCCACCTCCCAACCCCGAGGGGACCCATGCATT
GCATCTCAATTAGTCAGCAACCAGGTGTGGAAAGTCCCCAGGCTCCCCAGCAGGCAGAAGTATGCAAAGC
ATGCGTCTCAATTAGTCAGCAACCATAGTCCCGCCCCTAACTCCGCCCATCCCGCCCCTAACTCCGCCCA
GTTCCGCCCATTCTCCGCCCCATGGCTGACTAATTTTTTTTATTTATGCAGAGGCCGAGGCCGCCTCGGC
CTCTGAGCTATTCCAGAAGTAGTGAGGAGGCTTTTTTGGAGGCCTAGGCTTTTGCAAAAAGCTTTCTAGA
GGTACCACCGGAGCTTACCATGACCGAGTACAAGCCCACGGTGCGCCTCGCCACCCGCGACGACGTCCCC
AGGGCCGTACGCACCCTCGCCGCCGCGTTCGCCGACTACCCCGCCACGCGCCACACCGTCGATCCGGACC
GCCACATCGAGCGGGTCACCGAGCTGCAAGAACTCTTCCTCACGCGCGTCGGGCTCGACATCGGCAAGGT
GTGGGTCGCGGACGACGGCGCCGCCGTGGCGGTCTGGACCACGCCGGAGAGCGTCGAAGCGGGGGCGGTG
TTCGCCGAGATCGGCCCGCGCATGGCCGAGTTGAGCGGTTCCCGGCTGGCCGCGCAGCAACAGATGGAAG
GCCTCCTGGCGCCGCACCGGCCCAAGGAGCCCGCGTGGTTCCTGGCCACCGTCGGCGTCTCGCCCGACCA
CCAGGGCAAGGGTCTGGGCAGCGCCGTCGTGCTCCCCGGAGTGGAGGCGGCCGAGCGCGCCGGGGTGCCC
GCCTTCCTGGAGACCTCCGCGCCCCGCAACCTCCCCTTCTACGAGCGGCTCGGCTTCACCGTCACCGCCG
ACGTCGAGGTGCCCGAAGGACCGCGCACCTGGTGCATGACCCGCAAGCCCGGTGCCAGTTAACGAATTCT
AGATCTTGAGACAAATGGCAGTATTCATCCACAATTTTAAAAGAAAAGGGGGGATTGGGGGGTACAGTGC
AGGGGAAAGAATAGTAGACATAATAGCAACAGACATACAAACTAAAGAATTACAAAAACAAATTACAAAA
ATTCAAAATTTTCGGGTTTATTACAGGGACAGCAGAGATCCACTTTGGCGCCGGCTCGAGGCCTGCAGGT
GCAAAGATGGATAAAGTTTTAAACAGAGAGGAATCTTTGCAGCTAATGGACCTTCTAGGTCTTGAAAGGA
GTGGGAATT
