>Addgene plasmid #144627 | TFORF3151 | depositor partial sequence | sequence record 285996 | Insert
ATCGATTGATCAACAAGTTTGTACAAAAAAGTTGGCACCATGACCACATTCAAGGAGGCAGTGACCTTCA
AGGATGTGGCTGTGTTCTTCACTGAGGAGGAACTGGGGCTACTGGACCCTGCCCAGAGGAAGCTGTACCA
AGACGTGATGCTTGAGAACTTCACGAACCTGCTGTCAGTGGGGCATCAACCATTCCACCCTTTCCACTTC
CTAAGGGAAGAAAAGTTTTGGATGATGGAGACAGCAACCCAAAGAGAAGGAAATTCAGGCGGCAAGACTA
TTGCGGAAGCAGGACCACATGAAGACTGCCCTTGCCAGCAAATCTGGGAACAAACTGCAAGTGACTTAAC
CCAGTCTCAAGACTCCATCATAAATAATTCTCACTTCTTTGAACAAGGTGATGTCCCCTCCCAGGTTGAG
GCAGGACTATCTATAATTCATACAGGACAGAAACCTTCACAGAATGGGAAGTGTAAACAGTCCTTCAGTG
ATGTTGCCATCTTTGATCCTCCTCAGCAGTTCCACTCAGGAGAGAAGTCTCATACATGCAATGAGTGTGG
AAAAAGCTTCTGTTACATCTCAGCTCTTCGTATTCACCAGAGAGTTCACTTGAGAGAGAAACTCTCTAAG
TGTGACATGCGTGGTAAGGAATTCAGTCAGAGCTCATGTCTGCAAACTCGTGAGAGAGTCCACACTGGAG
AGAAACCATTCAAATGTGAGCAATGTGGGAAAGGCTTCAGATGTAGAGCGATACTTCAAGTTCACTGCAA
ATTACACACAGGAGAGAAACCTTATATTTGTGAGAAATGTGGGAGGGCCTTCATTCACGATTTCCAGCTT
CAGAAACATCAGATAATTCATACTGGGGAGAAGCCGTTCAAATGTGAAATATGTGGTAAGAGCTTCTGCC
TTAGGTCAAGTCTTAATAGGCATTGCATGGTCCACACAGCAGAGAAACTGTACAAATCTGAGGAGTGTGG
AAAAGGCTTCACTGATAGCCTAGATTTGCATAAGCATCAGATAATTCACACAGGACAGAAACCGTACAAT
TGTAAAGAATGTGGGAAGAGCTTCAGATGGTCCTCATATCTTTTGATCCATCAGCGAATCCACAGTGGAG
AAAAACCATACAGATGTGAGGAGTGTGGGAAGGGCTACATTAGTAAGTCAGGTCTTAACTTGCACCAGAG
GGTCCATACTGGAGAGAGACCTTATAATTGTAAGGAATGTGGGAAGAGCTTTAGCCGGGCTTCAAGTATT
TTGAATCATAAGAAACTCCACTGCCGGAAAAAACCCTTCAAATGTGAGGATTGTGGAAAGAGGCTTGTAC
ACCGGTCTTTCTGTAAAGACCAACAAGGAGACCACAATGGAGAAAACTCATCCAAATGTGAGGACTGTGG
GAAGCGCTACAAGAGGCGCTTGAATCTGGATATAATTTTATCATTATTTTTAAATGATATGTTGCCAACT
TTCTTGTACAAAGTGGTTGATATCGGTAAGCCTATCCCTAACCCTCTCCTCGGTCTCGATTCTACGTAGT
AATGAACTAGTCCGTAACTTGAAAGTATTTCGATTTCTTGGCTTTATATATCTTGTGGAAAGGACGACTG
CGAAGACGGCAACATCAGATA
