>Addgene plasmid #144627 | TFORF3151 | depositor partial sequence | sequence record 285997 | Barcode
CTGCGAAGACGGCAACATCAGATA
